>Addgene plasmid #202465 | pCASCADE-LCAmp-trxB | addgene full sequence | sequence record 399077 | Addgene NGS Result
GACGTCTTAAGACCCACTTTCACATTTAAGTTGTTTTTCTAATCCGCATATGATCAATTCAAGGCCGAAT
AAGAAGGCTGGCTCTGCACCTTGGTGATCAAATAATTCGATAGCTTGTCGTAATAATGGCGGCATACTAT
CAGTAGTAGGTGTTTCCCTTTCTTCTTTAGCGACTTGATGCTCTTGATCTTCCAATACGCAACCTAAAGT
AAAATGCCCCACAGCGCTGAGTGCATATAATGCATTCTCTAGTGAAAAACCTTGTTGGCATAAAAAGGCT
AATTGATTTTCGAGAGTTTCATACTGTTTTTCTGTAGGCCGTGTACCTAAATGTACTTTTGCTCCATCGC
GATGACTTAGTAAAGCACATCTAAAACTTTTAGCGTTATTACGTAAAAAATCTTGCCAGCTTTCCCCTTC
TAAAGGGCAAAAGTGAGTATGGTGCCTATCTAACATCTCAATGGCTAAGGCGTCGAGCAAAGCCCGCTTA
TTTTTTACATGCCAATACAATGTAGGCTGCTCTACACCTAGCTTCTGGGCGAGTTTACGGGTTGTTAAAC
CTTCGATTCCGACCTCATTAAGCAGCTCTAATGCGCTGTTAATCACTTTACTTTTATCTAATCTAGACAT
CATCCAGGCATCAAATAAAACGAAAGGCTCAGTCGAAAGACTGGGCCTTTCGTTTTATCTGTTGTTTGTC
GGTGAACGCTCTCTACTAGAGTCACACTGGCTCACCTTCGGGTGGGCCTTTCTGCGTTTATACACAGCTA
ACACCACGTCGTCCCTATCTGCTGCCCTAGGTCTATGAGTGGTTGCTGGATAACTCTTTCTGACACCTTA
CTATCTTACAAATGTAACAAAAAAGTTATTTTTCTGTAATTCGAGCATGTCATGTTACCCCGCGAGCATA
AAACGCGTATATTCAGGGAGACCACAACGGTTTCCCTCTACAAATAATTTTGTTTAACTTTGAATTCAAA
AGATCTGGTACCACCTCGAGTTCCCCGCGCCAGCGGGGATAAACCGATTGTAGGGAATTTACAGACGTAA
AAAAAGTCGAGTTCCCCGCGCCAGCGGGGATAAACCGAAAAAAAAACCCCGCCCCTGACAGGGCGGGGTT
TTTTTTCCTAGGGATATATTCCGCTTCCTCGCTCACTGACTCGCTACGCTCGGTCGTTCGACTGCGGCGA
GCGGAAATGGCTTACGAACGGGGCGGAGATTTCCTGGAAGATGCCAGGAAGATACTTAACAGGGAAGTGA
GAGGGCCGCGGCAAAGCCGTTTTTCCATAGGCTCCGCCCCCCTGACAAGCATCACGAAATCTGACGCTCA
AATCAGTGGTGGCGAAACCCGACAGGACTATAAAGATACCAGGCGTTTCCCCCTGGCGGCTCCCTCGTGC
GCTCTCCTGTTCCTGCCTTTCGGTTTACCGGTGTCATTCCGCTGTTATGGCCGCGTTTGTCTCATTCCAC
GCCTGACACTCAGTTCCGGGTAGGCAGTTCGCTCCAAGCTGGACTGTATGCACGAACCCCCCGTTCAGTC
CGACCGCTGCGCCTTATCCGGTAACTATCGTCTTGAGTCCAACCCGGAAAGACATGCAAAAGCACCACTG
GCAGCAGCCACTGGTAATTGATTTAGAGGAGTTAGTCTTGAAGTCATGCGCCGGTTAAGGCTAAACTGAA
AGGACAAGTTTTGGTGACTGCGCTCCTCCAAGCCAGTTACCTCGGTTCAAAGAGTTGGTAGCTCAGAGAA
CCTTCGAAAAACCGCCCTGCAAGGCGGTTTTTTCGTTTTCAGAGCAAGAGATTACGCGCAGACCAAAACG
ATCTCAAGAAGATCATCTTATTAATCAGATAAAATATTTCTAGATTTCAGTGCAATTTATCTCTTCAAAT
GTAGCACCTGAAGTCAGCCCCATACGATATAAGTTGTTACTAGTGCTTGGATTCTCACCAATAAAAAACG
CCCGGCGGCAACCGAGCGTTCTGAACAAATCCAGATGGAGTTCTGAGGTCATTACTGGATCTATCAACAG
GAGTCCAAGCGAGCTCGATATCAAATTACGCCCCGCCCTGCCACTCATCGCAGTACTGTTGTAATTCATT
AAGCATTCTGCCGACATGGAAGCCATCACAAACGGCATGATGAACCTGAATCGCCAGCGGCATCAGCACC
TTGTCGCCTTGCGTATAATATTTGCCCATGGTGAAAACGGGGGCGAAGAAGTTGTCCATATTGGCCACGT
TTAAATCAAAACTGGTGAAACTCACCCAGGGATTGGCTGAGACGAAAAACATATTCTCAATAAACCCTTT
AGGGAAATAGGCCAGGTTTTCACCGTAACACGCCACATCTTGCGAATATATGTGTAGAAACTGCCGGAAA
TCGTCGTGGTATTCACTCCAGAGCGATGAAAACGTTTCAGTTTGCTCATGGAAAACGGTGTAACAAGGGT
GAACACTATCCCATATCACCAGCTCACCGTCTTTCATTGCCATACGAAATTCCGGATGAGCATTCATCAG
GCGGGCAAGAATGTGAATAAAGGCCGGATAAAACTTGTGCTTATTTTTCTTTACGGTCTTTAAAAAGGCC
GTAATATCCAGCTGAACGGTCTGGTTATAGGTACATTGAGCAACTGACTGAAATGCCTCAAAATGTTCTT
TACGATGCCATTGGGATATATCAACGGTGGTATATCCAGTGATTTTTTTCTCCATTTTAGCTTCCTTAGC
TCCTGAAAATCTCGATAACTCAAAAAATACGCCCGGTAGTGATCTTATTTCATTATGGTGAAAGTTGGAA
CCTCTTACGTGCCGATCAACGTCTCATTTTCGCCAGATATC
Features (pLannotate 1.2.2; 8 found; start..end, strand, type, name):
      7..630     -  CDS            TetR: tetracycline repressor TetR; tetR from transposon Tn10; TetR binds to the tetracycline operator tetO to inhibit transcription. This inhibition can be relieved by adding tetracycline or doxycycline.
    642..713     +  terminator     rrnB T1 terminator: transcription terminator T1 from the E. coli rrnB gene
    729..756     +  terminator     T7Te terminator: phage T7 early transcription terminator
   1139..1194    -  rep_origin     RSF ori (fragment): Plasmids containing the RSF 1030 origin of replication can be propagated in E. coli cells that contain additional plasmids with compatible origins.
   1282..1827    -  rep_origin     p15A ori: Plasmids containing the medium-copy-number p15A origin of replication can be propagated in E. coli cells that contain a second plasmid with the ColE1 origin.
   1941..2035    -  terminator     lambda t0 terminator: transcription terminator from phage lambda
   2059..2715    -  CDS            cat: CAT_ECOLX - Experimental evidence at protein level: Swiss-Prot protein existence level 1. This enzyme is an effector of chloramphenicol resistance in bacteria. From Escherichia coli. This protein is used as a marker in many commonly used cloning vectors, such as pACYC184.
   2716..2818    -  promoter       cat promoter: promoter of the E. coli cat gene encoding chloramphenicol acetyltransferase
