[The description below was written by a language model from this plasmid's Addgene catalogue record and pLannotate feature annotations shown in this document.]
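Description:
pCASCADE-LCAmp-trxB is a small bacterial expression plasmid (about 2.8 kb) built on the pCASCADE backbone and designed to deliver a CRISPR guide RNA in E. coli. It replicates from a p15A origin, which the catalogue lists as low copy and which is compatible with ColE1-type plasmids, so it can be maintained alongside a separate expression vector. A short fragment resembling the RSF origin is also annotated nearby, probably reflecting sequence similarity rather than a second functional origin. Selection is by chloramphenicol, through a cat gene driven by its native promoter and followed by the lambda t0 terminator. Despite the "Amp" in the plasmid name, no ampicillin resistance gene is annotated or listed.

The payload is a synthetic guide RNA targeting trxB (the thioredoxin reductase gene in E. coli), placed under the ugpB promoter. This promoter belongs to the phosphate-starvation response, so guide expression, and therefore silencing of trxB, switches on only after phosphate is depleted from the medium. The guide sequence itself is not specified in the record, and neither the ugpB promoter nor the guide array was picked up by the automated annotation. They presumably lie in the unannotated stretch, which is bordered by the rrnB T1 and T7Te terminators. A TetR coding sequence is also annotated, likely a carry-over from the backbone, and its role here is not stated. The Cascade machinery needed for silencing is not encoded on this plasmid and must come from the host strain. The associated work uses such constructs for two-stage dynamic control, where growth is separated from a production phase, in this case for expressing and purifying nanobodies.
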