Addgene plasmid #202465: pCASCADE-LCAmp-trxB
Purpose: Expresses a guide RNA to silence trxB after phosphate depletion
Depositing lab: Michael Lynch. Depositing organization: Duke University. Publication: Scalable, robust, high-throughput expression & purification of nanobodies enabled by 2-stage dynamic control. Hennigan JN, Menacho-Melgar R, Sarkar P, Golovsky M, Lynch MD. Metab Eng. 2024 Sep;85:116-130. doi: 10.1016/j.ymben.2024.07.012. Epub 2024 Jul 24. PubMed 39059674.
Backbone
  Vector backbone: pCASCADE
  Vector type: Bacterial Expression
Growth in bacteria
  Bacterial resistance: Chloramphenicol, 25 μg/mL
  Growth temperature: 37°C
  Growth strain: DH5alpha
  Copy number: Low Copy
Gene/Insert
  Gene/Insert name: trxB guide RNA
  gRNA/shRNA sequence: Unspecified
  Species: Synthetic
  Promoter: ugpB
  Cloning method: Unknown
  Sequencing primers: 5′ GGGAGACCACAACGG; 3′ CGCAGTCGAACGACCG
Terms and licenses: Academic/Nonprofit Terms; Industry Terms: Not Available to Industry
How to cite: pCASCADE-LCAmp-trxB was a gift from Michael Lynch (Addgene plasmid # 202465 ; http://n2t.net/addgene:202465 ; RRID:Addgene_202465)
